>Addgene plasmid #76926 | WNK3 gRNA (BRDN0001148134) | addgene full sequence | sequence record 186776 | Addgene Assembled Sequence
CCCGGGTGCAAAGATGGATAAAGTTTTAAACAGAGAGGAATCTTTGCAGCTAATGGACCTTCTAGGTCTT
GAAAGGAGTGGGAATTGGCTCCGGTGCCCGTCAGTGGGCAGAGCGCACATCGCCCACAGTCCCCGAGAAG
TTGGGGGGAGGGGTCGGCAATTGATCCGGTGCCTAGAGAAGGTGGCGCGGGGTAAACTGGGAAAGTGATG
TCGTGTACTGGCTCCGCCTTTTTCCCGAGGGTGGGGGAGAACCGTATATAAGTGCAGTAGTCGCCGTGAA
CGTTCTTTTTCGCAACGGGTTTGCCGCCAGAACACAGGTAAGTGCCGTGTGTGGTTCCCGCGGGCCTGGC
CTCTTTACGGGTTATGGCCCTTGCGTGCCTTGAATTACTTCCACCTGGCTGCAGTACGTGATTCTTGATC
CCGAGCTTCGGGTTGGAAGTGGGTGGGAGAGTTCGAGGCCTTGCGCTTAAGGAGCCCCTTCGCCTCGTGC
TTGAGTTGAGGCCTGGCCTGGGCGCTGGGGCCGCCGCGTGCGAATCTGGTGGCACCTTCGCGCCTGTCTC
GCTGCTTTCGATAAGTCTCTAGCCATTTAAAATTTTTGATGACCTGCTGCGACGCTTTTTTTCTGGCAAG
ATAGTCTTGTAAATGCGGGCCAAGATCTGCACACTGGTATTTCGGTTTTTGGGGCCGCGGGCGGCGACGG
GGCCCGTGCGTCCCAGCGCACATGTTCGGCGAGGCGGGGCCTGCGAGCGCGGCCACCGAGAATCGGACGG
GGGTAGTCTCAAGCTGGCCGGCCTGCTCTGGTGCCTGGCCTCGCGCCGCCGTGTATCGCCCCGCCCTGGG
CGGCAAGGCTGGCCCGGTCGGCACCAGTTGCGTGAGCGGAAAGATGGCCGCTTCCCGGCCCTGCTGCAGG
GAGCTCAAAATGGAGGACGCGGCGCTCGGGAGAGCGGGCGGGTGAGTCACCCACACAAAGGAAAAGGGCC
TTTCCGTCCTCAGCCGTCGCTTCATGTGACTCCACGGAGTACCGGGCGCCGTCCAGGCACCTCGATTAGT
TCTCGAGCTTTTGGAGTACGTCGTCTTTAGGTTGGGGGGAGGGGTTTTATGCGATGGAGTTTCCCCACAC
TGAGTGGGTGGAGACTGAAGTTAGGCCAGCTTGGCACTTGATGTAATTCTCCTTGGAATTTGCCCTTTTT
GAGTTTGGATCTTGGTTCATTCTCAAGCCTCAGACAGTGGTTCAAAGTTTTTTTCTTCCATTTCAGGTGT
CGTGACGTACGGCCACCATGACCGAGTACAAGCCCACGGTGCGCCTCGCCACCCGCGACGACGTCCCCAG
GGCCGTACGCACCCTCGCCGCCGCGTTCGCCGACTACCCCGCCACGCGCCACACCGTCGATCCGGACCGC
CACATCGAGCGGGTCACCGAGCTGCAAGAACTCTTCCTCACGCGCGTCGGGCTCGACATCGGCAAGGTGT
GGGTCGCGGACGACGGCGCCGCCGTGGCGGTCTGGACCACGCCGGAGAGCGTCGAAGCGGGGGCGGTGTT
CGCCGAGATCGGCCCGCGCATGGCCGAGTTGAGCGGTTCCCGGCTGGCCGCGCAGCAACAGATGGAAGGC
CTCCTGGCGCCGCACCGGCCCAAGGAGCCCGCGTGGTTCCTGGCCACCGTCGGAGTCTCGCCCGACCACC
AGGGCAAGGGTCTGGGCAGCGCCGTCGTGCTCCCCGGAGTGGAGGCGGCCGAGCGCGCCGGGGTGCCCGC
CTTCCTGGAGACCTCCGCGCCCCGCAACCTCCCCTTCTACGAGCGGCTCGGCTTCACCGTCACCGCCGAC
GTCGAGGTGCCCGAAGGACCGCGCACCTGGTGCATGACCCGCAAGCCCGGTGCCTGAACGCGTTAAGTCG
ACAATCAACCTCTGGATTACAAAATTTGTGAAAGATTGACTGGTATTCTTAACTATGTTGCTCCTTTTAC
GCTATGTGGATACGCTGCTTTAATGCCTTTGTATCATGCTATTGCTTCCCGTATGGCTTTCATTTTCTCC
TCCTTGTATAAATCCTGGTTGCTGTCTCTTTATGAGGAGTTGTGGCCCGTTGTCAGGCAACGTGGCGTGG
TGTGCACTGTGTTTGCTGACGCAACCCCCACTGGTTGGGGCATTGCCACCACCTGTCAGCTCCTTTCCGG
GACTTTCGCTTTCCCCCTCCCTATTGCCACGGCGGAACTCATCGCCGCCTGCCTTGCCCGCTGCTGGACA
GGGGCTCGGCTGTTGGGCACTGACAATTCCGTGGTGTTGTCGGGGAAATCATCGTCCTTTCCTTGGCTGC
TCGCCTGTGTTGCCACCTGGATTCTGCGCGGGACGTCCTTCTGCTACGTCCCTTCGGCCCTCAATCCAGC
GGACCTTCCTTCCCGCGGCCTGCTGCCGGCTCTGCGGCCTCTTCCGCGTCTTCGCCTTCGCCCTCAGACG
AGTCGGATCTCCCTTTGGGCCGCCTCCCCGCGTCGACTTTAAGACCAATGACTTACAAGGCAGCTGTAGA
TCTTAGCCACTTTTTAAAAGAAAAGGGGGGACTGGAAGGGCTAATTCACTCCCAACGAAGACAAGATCTG
CTTTTTGCTTGTACTGGGTCTCTCTGGTTAGACCAGATCTGAGCCTGGGAGCTCTCTGGCTAACTAGGGA
ACCCACTGCTTAAGCCTCAATAAAGCTTGCCTTGAGTGCTTCAAGTAGTGTGTGCCCGTCTGTTGTGTGA
CTCTGGTAACTAGAGATCCCTCAGACCCTTTTAGTCAGTGTGGAAAATCTCTAGCAGTACGTATAGTAGT
TCATGTCATCTTATTATTCAGTATTTATAACTTGCAAAGAAATGAATATCAGAGAGTGAGAGGAACTTGT
TTATTGCAGCTTATAATGGTTACAAATAAAGCAATAGCATCACAAATTTCACAAATAAAGCATTTTTTTC
ACTGCATTCTAGTTGTGGTTTGTCCAAACTCATCAATGTATCTTATCATGTCTGGCTCTAGCTATCCCGC
CCCTAACTCCGCCCATCCCGCCCCTAACTCCGCCCAGTTCCGCCCATTCTCCGCCCCATGGCTGACTAAT
TTTTTTTATTTATGCAGAGGCCGAGGCCGCCTCGGCCTCTGAGCTATTCCAGAAGTAGTGAGGAGGCTTT
TTTGGAGGCCTAGGGACGTACCCAATTCGCCCTATAGTGAGTCGTATTACGCGCGCTCACTGGCCGTCGT
TTTACAACGTCGTGACTGGGAAAACCCTGGCGTTACCCAACTTAATCGCCTTGCAGCACATCCCCCTTTC
GCCAGCTGGCGTAATAGCGAAGAGGCCCGCACCGATCGCCCTTCCCAACAGTTGCGCAGCCTGAATGGCG
AATGGG
[124 nt withheld, positions 3367-3490]
C
[91 nt withheld, positions 3492-3582]
A
[49 nt withheld, positions 3584-3632]
CCTTTGACGTTGGAGTCCACGTTCTTT
[37 nt withheld, positions 3660-3696]
ACCCTATCTCGGTCTATTCTTTTGATTTATAAGGGATTTTGCCGATTTCGGCCTATTGGTTAAAAAATGA
GCTGATTTAACAAAAATTTAACGCGAATTTTAACAAAATATTAACGCTTACAATTTAGGTGGCACTTTTC
GGGGAAATGTGCGCGGAACCCCTATTTGTTTATTTTTCTAAATACATTCAAATATGTATCCGCTCATGAG
ACAATAACCCTGATAAATGCTTCAATAATATTGAAAAAGGAAGAGTATGAGTATTCAACATTTCCGTGTC
GCCCTTATTCCCTTTTTTGCGGCATTTTGCCTTCCTGTTTTTGCTCACCCAGAAACGCTGGTGAAAGTAA
AAGATGCTGAAGATCAGTTGGGTGCACGAGTGGGTTACATCGAACTGGATCTCAACAGCGGTAAGATCCT
TGAGAGTTTTCGCCCCGAAGAACGTTTTCCAATGATGAGCACTTTTAAAGTTCTGCTATGTGGCGCGGTA
TTATCCCGTATTGACGCCGGGCAAGAGCAACTCGGTCGCCGCATACACTATTCTCAGAATGACTTGGTTG
AGTACTCACCAGTCACAGAAAAGCATCTTACGGATGGCATGACAGTAAGAGAATTATGCAGTGCTGCCAT
AACCATGAGTGATAACACTGCGGCCAACTTACTTCTGACAACGATCGGAGGACCGAAGGAGCTAACCGCT
TTTTTGCACAACATGGGGGATCATGTAACTCGCCTTGATCGTTGGGAACCGGAGCTGAATGAAGCCATAC
CAAACGACGAGCGTGACACCACGATGCCTGTAGCAATGGCAACAACGTTGCGCAAACTATTAACTGGCGA
ACTACTTACTCTAGCTTCCCGGCAACAATTAATAGACTGGATGGAGGCGGATAAAGTTGCAGGACCACTT
CTGCGCTCGGCCCTTCCGGCTGGCTGGTTTATTGCTGATAAATCTGGAGCCGGTGAGCGTGGGTCTCGCG
GTATCATTGCAGCACTGGGGCCAGATGGTAAGCCCTCCCGTATCGTAGTTATCTACACGACGGGGAGTCA
GGCAACTATGGATGAACGAAATAGACAGATCGCTGAGATAGGTGCCTCACTGATTAAGCATTGGTAACTG
TCAGACCAAGTTTACTCATATATACTTTAGATTGATTTAAAACTTCATTTTTAATTTAAAAGGATCTAGG
TGAAGATCCTTTTTGATAATCTCATGACCAAAATCCCTTAACGTGAGTTTTCGTTCCACTGAGCGTCAGA
CCCCGTAGAAAAGATCAAAGGATCTTCTTGAGATCCTTTTTTTCTGCGCGTAATCTGCTGCTTGCAAACA
AAAAAACCACCGCTACCAGCGGTGGTTTGTTTGCCGGATCAAGAGCTACCAACTCTTTTTCCGAAGGTAA
CTGGCTTCAGCAGAGCGCAGATACCAAATACTGTTCTTCTAGTGTAGCCGTAGTTAGGCCACCACTTCAA
GAACTCTGTAGCACCGCCTACATACCTCGCTCTGCTAATCCTGTTACCAGTGGCTGCTGCCAGTGGCGAT
AAGTCGTGTCTTACCGGGTTGGACTCAAGACGATAGTTACCGGATAAGGCGCAGCGGTCGGGCTGAACGG
GGGGTTCGTGCACACAGCCCAGCTTGGAGCGAACGACCTACACCGAACTGAGATACCTACAGCGTGAGCT
ATGAGAAAGCGCCACGCTTCCCGAAGGGAGAAAGGCGGACAGGTATCCGGTAAGCGGCAGGGTCGGAACA
GGAGAGCGCACGAGGGAGCTTCCAGGGGGAAACGCCTGGTATCTTTATAGTCCTGTCGGGTTTCGCCACC
TCTGACTTGAGCGTCGATTTTTGTGATGCTCGTCAGGGGGGCGGAGCCTATGGAAAAACGCCAGCAACGC
GGCCTTTTTACGGTTCCTGGCCTTTTGCTGGCCTTTTGCTCACATGTTCTTTCCTGCGTTATCCCCTGAT
TCTGTGGATAACCGTATTACCGCCTTTGAGTGAGCTGATACCGCTCGCCGCAGCCGAACGACCGAGCGCA
GCGAGTCAGTGAGCGAGGAAGCGGAAGAGCGCCCAATACGCAAACCGCCTCTCCCCGCGCGTTGGCCGAT
TCATTAATGCAGCTGGCACGACAGGTTTCCCGACTGGAAAGCGGGCAGTGAGCGCAACGCAATTAATGTG
AGTTAGCTCACTCATTAGGCACCCCAGGCTTTACACTTTATGCTTCCGGCTCGTATGTTGTGTGGAATTG
TGAGCGGATAACAATTTCACACAGGAAACAGCTATGACCATGATTACGCCAAGCGCGCAATTAACCCTCA
CTAAAGGGAACAAAAGCTGGAGCTGCAAGCTTAATGTAGTCTTATGCAATACTCTTGTAGTCTTGCAACA
TGGTAACGATGAGTTAGCAACATGCCTTACAAGGAGAGAAAAAGCACCGTGCATGCCGATTGGTGGAAGT
AAGGTGGTACGATCGTGCCTTATTAGGAAGGCAACAGACGGGTCTGACATGGATTGGACGAACCACTGAA
TTGCCGCATTGCAGAGATATTGTATTTAAGTGCCTAGCTCGATACATAAACGGGTCTCTCTGGTTAGACC
AGATCTGAGCCTGGGAGCTCTCTGGCTAACTAGGGAACCCACTGCTTAAGCCTCAATAAAGCTTGCCTTG
AGTGCTTCAAGTAGTGTGTGCCCGTCTGTTGTGTGACTCTGGTAACTAGAGATCCCTCAGACCCTTTTAG
TCAGTGTGGAAAATCTCTAGCAGTGGCGCCCGAACAGGGACTTGAAAGCGAAAGGGAAACCAGAGGAGCT
CTCTCGACGCAGGACTCGGCTTGCTGAAGCGCGCACGGCAAGAGGCGAGGGGCGGCGACTGGTGAGTACG
CCAAAAATTTTGACTAGCGGAGGCTAGAAGGAGAGAGATGGGTGCGAGAGCGTCAGTATTAAGCGGGGGA
GAATTAGATCGCGATGGGAAAAAATTCGGTTAAGGCCAGGGGGAAAGAAAAAATATAAATTAAAACATAT
AGTATGGGCAAGCAGGGAGCTAGAACGATTCGCAGTTAATCCTGGCCTGTTAGAAACATCAGAAGGCTGT
AGACAAATACTGGGACAGCTACAACCATCCCTTCAGACAGGATCAGAAGAACTTAGATCATTATATAATA
CAGTAGCAACCCTCTATTGTGTGCATCAAAGGATAGAGATAAAAGACACCAAGGAAGCTTTAGACAAGAT
AGAGGAAGAGCAAAACAAAAGTAAGACCACCGCACAGCAAGCGGCCGCTGATCTTCAGACCTGGAGGAGG
AGATATGAGGGACAATTGGAGAAGTGAATTATATAAATATAAAGTAGTAAAAATTGAACCATTAGGAGTA
GCACCCACCAAGGCAAAGAGAAGAGTGGTGCAGAGAGAAAAAAGAGCAGTGGGAATAGGAGCTTTGTTCC
TTGGGTTCTTGGGAGCAGCAGGAAGCACTATGGGCGCAGCGTCAATGACGCTGACGGTACAGGCCAGACA
ATTATTGTCTGGTATAGTGCAGCAGCAGAACAATTTGCTGAGGGCTATTGAGGCGCAACAGCATCTGTTG
CAACTCACAGTCTGGGGCATCAAGCAGCTCCAGGCAAGAATCCTGGCTGTGGAAAGATACCTAAAGGATC
AACAGCTCCTGGGGATTTGGGGTTGCTCTGGAAAACTCATTTGCACCACTGCTGTGCCTTGGAATGCTAG
TTGGAGTAATAAATCTCTGGAACAGATTTGGAATCACACGACCTGGATGGAGTGGGACAGAGAAATTAAC
AATTACACAAGCTTAATACACTCCTTAATTGAAGAATCGCAAAACCAGCAAGAAAAGAATGAACAAGAAT
TATTGGAATTAGATAAATGGGCAAGTTTGTGGAATTGGTTTAACATAACAAATTGGCTGTGGTATATAAA
ATTATTCATAATGATAGTAGGAGGCTTGGTAGGTTTAAGAATAGTTTTTGCTGTACTTTCTATAGTGAAT
AGAGTTAGGCAGGGATATTCACCATTATCGTTTCAGACCCACCTCCCAACCCCGAGGGGACCCAGAGAGG
GCCTATTTCCCATGATTCCTTCATATTTGCATATACGATACAAGGCTGTTAGAGAGATAATTAGAATTAA
TTTGACTGTAAACACAAAGATATTAGTACAAAATACGTGACGTAGAAAGTAATAATTTCTTGGGTAGTTT
GCAGTTTTAAAATTATGTTTTAAAATGGACTATCATATGCTTACCGTAACTTGAAAGTATTTCGATTTCT
TGGCTTTATATATCTTGTGGAAAGGACGAAACACCGAGTAGCCCTGATAACCCAAGGTTTTAGAGCTAGA
AATAGCAAGTTAAAATAAGGCTAGTCCGTTATCAACTTGAAAAAGTGGCACCGAGTCGGTGCTTTTTTAA
GCTTGGCGTAACTAGATCTTGAGACAAATGGCAGTATTCATCCACAATTTTAAAAGAAAAGGGGGGATTG
GGGGGTACAGTGCAGGGGAAAGAATAGTAGACATAATAGCAACAGACATACAAACTAAAGAATTACAAAA
ACAAATTACAAAAATTCAAAATTTTCGGGTTTATTACAGGGACAGCAGAGATCCACTTTGGCGCCGGCTC
GAGGGGG
Features (pLannotate 1.2.2; 29 found; start..end, strand, type, name):
     14..80      +  CDS            small t antigen (fragment): SV40 (simian virus 40) small t antigen
    106..317     +  promoter       EF-1α core promoter: core promoter for human elongation factor EF-1α
    318..1256    +  intron         EF-1α intron A: intron upstream of the start codon of human EF-1α
   1278..1877    +  CDS            PuroR (fragment): puromycin N-acetyltransferase; pac from Streptomyces; confers resistance to puromycin
   1893..2481    +  misc_feature   WPRE: woodchuck hepatitis virus posttranscriptional regulatory element
   2532..2551    +  misc_feature   cPPT/CTS (fragment): central polypurine tract and central termination sequence of HIV-1
   2553..2786    +  LTR            3' LTR (ΔU3): self-inactivating 3' long terminal repeat (LTR) from HIV-1
   2864..2985    +  polyA_signal   SV40 poly(A) signal: SV40 polyadenylation signal
   3025..3160    +  rep_origin     SV40 ori: SV40 origin of replication
   3181..3199    -  promoter       T7 promoter: promoter for bacteriophage T7 RNA polymerase
   3207..3362    +  CDS            lacZα (fragment): LacZα fragment of β-galactosidase; lacZ fragment
   3367..3795    +  rep_origin     f1 ori (sequence partly withheld): f1 bacteriophage origin of replication; arrow indicates direction of (+) strand synthesis
   3848..3952    +  promoter       AmpR promoter: bla
   3953..4813    +  CDS            AmpR: β-lactamase; bla; confers resistance to ampicillin, carbenicillin, and related antibiotics
   4984..5572    +  rep_origin     ori: high-copy-number ColE1/pMB1/pBR322/pUC origin of replication
   5755..5847    +  CDS            lacI (fragment): lac repressor; lacI; The lac repressor binds to the lac operator to inhibit transcription in E. coli. This inhibition can be relieved by adding lactose or isopropyl-β-D-thiogalactopyranoside (IPTG).
   5860..5881    +  protein_bind   CAP binding site: CAP binding activates transcription in the presence of cAMP. E. coli catabolite activator protein
   5896..5926    +  promoter       lac promoter: promoter for the E. coli lac operon
   5934..5950    +  protein_bind   lac operator: The lac repressor binds to the lac operator to inhibit transcription in E. coli. This inhibition can be relieved by adding lactose or isopropyl-β-D-thiogalactopyranoside (IPTG). lac repressor encoded by lacI
   5995..6013    +  promoter       T3 promoter: promoter for bacteriophage T3 RNA polymerase
   6041..6267    +  promoter       RSV promoter: Rous sarcoma virus enhancer/promoter
   6268..6448    +  LTR            5' LTR (truncated): truncated 5' long terminal repeat (LTR) from HIV-1
   6495..6620    +  misc_feature   HIV-1 Ψ: packaging signal of human immunodeficiency virus type 1
   6604..6967    +  CDS            HIV-1 gag (fragment): gag protein from human immunodeficiency virus 1; gag
   7113..7346    +  misc_feature   RRE: The Rev response element (RRE) of HIV-1 allows for Rev-dependent mRNA export from the nucleus to the cytoplasm.
   7723..7749    +  CDS            Rev (fragment): human immunodeficiency virus 1 (HIV-1) Rev protein; rev; enhances nuclear export of unspliced and incompletely spliced viral mRNAs
   7753..7993    +  promoter       U6 promoter: RNA polymerase III promoter for human U6 snRNA
   8023..8098    +  misc_RNA       gRNA scaffold: guide RNA scaffold for the Streptococcus pyogenes CRISPR/Cas9 system
   8154..8271    +  misc_feature   cPPT/CTS: central polypurine tract and central termination sequence of HIV-1
