[The description below was written by a language model from this plasmid's Addgene catalogue record and pLannotate feature annotations shown in this document.]
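Description:
WNK3 gRNA (BRDN0001148134) is a third-generation lentiviral guide RNA plasmid built on the lentiGuide-Puro backbone. It delivers a single CRISPR guide targeting the human kinase gene WNK3 (also known as PRKWNK3). It is propagated in E. coli as a high-copy plasmid using a ColE1/pUC-type origin and an ampicillin resistance gene. An f1 origin, an SV40 origin and remnants of a lac/T7/T3 cloning region are also annotated in the bacterial backbone.

The viral transfer cassette begins with an RSV promoter fused to a truncated HIV-1 5' LTR, which drives Tat-independent production of the genomic RNA. This is followed by the Ψ packaging signal with a partial gag sequence and by the Rev response element for Rev-dependent nuclear export. Downstream, a human U6 RNA polymerase III promoter transcribes the WNK3-specific spacer joined to the Streptococcus pyogenes Cas9 guide scaffold. A central polypurine tract lies after the scaffold and aids nuclear import of the reverse-transcribed genome. A separate EF-1α promoter, annotated as the core promoter plus intron A, expresses puromycin N-acetyltransferase so that transduced mammalian cells can be selected. WPRE then enhances transcript expression, and a self-inactivating ΔU3 3' LTR disables LTR promoter activity after integration.

The plasmid does not encode Cas9, so it is meant to be used with a separate Cas9 lentiviral vector or in cells that already express Cas9. The guide was designed against two WNK3 reference transcripts and belongs to a human kinome guide collection. It is typically used for knockout of WNK3 in human cells.
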