Addgene plasmid #76926: WNK3 gRNA (BRDN0001148134)
Purpose: 3rd generation lentiviral gRNA plasmid targeting human WNK3
Depositing lab: John Doench & David Root. Depositing organization: Broad Institute. Publication: Optimized sgRNA design to maximize activity and minimize off-target effects of CRISPR-Cas9. Doench JG, Fusi N, Sullender M, Hegde M, Vaimberg EW, Donovan KF, Smith I, Tothova Z, Wilen C, Orchard R, Virgin HW, Listgarten J, Root DE. Nat Biotechnol. 2016 Jan 18. doi: 10.1038/nbt.3437. PubMed 26780180.
Backbone
  Vector backbone: lentiGuide-Puro
  Backbone manufacturer: Zhang Lab (Addgene plasmid # 52963)
  Vector type: Mammalian Expression, Lentiviral, CRISPR
  Selectable markers: Puromycin
Growth in bacteria
  Bacterial resistance: Ampicillin, 100 μg/mL
  Growth temperature: 37°C
  Growth strain: DH5alpha
  Copy number: High Copy
Gene/Insert
  Gene/Insert name: WNK3 (alt names: WNK3; NM_001002838.3)
  gRNA/shRNA sequence: AGTAGCCCTGATAACCCAAG
  Species: H. sapiens (human)
  Entrez Gene: WNK3 (a.k.a. PRKWNK3)
  Promoter: hU6
  Cloning method: Unknown
  Sequencing primers: 5′ U6-F; 3′ pS2-R
Terms and licenses: Academic/Nonprofit Terms; Industry Terms: Not Available to Industry
Depositor comments: The gRNA was designed to target the following Genbank reference sequence(s): NM_001002838.3,NM_020922.4. Note that this plasmid does NOT contain Cas9. It should be used in conjunction with lentiCas9-Blast (Addgene #52962) or otherwise with cell lines already expressing Cas9. Browse the full kinome gRNA library at http://www.addgene.org/pooled-library/broadgpp-human-kinome/ or visit http://www.broadinstitute.org/rnai/public/ for detailed protocols and information.
How to cite: WNK3 gRNA (BRDN0001148134) was a gift from John Doench & David Root (Addgene plasmid # 76926 ; http://n2t.net/addgene:76926 ; RRID:Addgene_76926)
