>Addgene plasmid #76926 | WNK3 gRNA (BRDN0001148134) | depositor partial sequence | sequence record 144386 | Target Sequence
AGTAGCCCTGATAACCCAAG
