>Addgene plasmid #76926 | WNK3 gRNA (BRDN0001148134) | addgene partial sequence | sequence record 186775 | hU6-F
GAAAGTAATAATTTCTTGGGTAGTTTGCAGTTTTAAAATTATGTTTTAAAATGGACTATCATATGCTTAC
CGTAACTTGAAAGTATTTCGATTTCTTGGCTTTATATATCTTGTGGAAAGGACGAAACACCGAGTAGCCC
TGATAACCCAAGGTTTTAGAGCTAGAAATAGCAAGTTAAAATAAGGCTAGTCCGTTATCAACTTGAAAAA
GTGGCACCGAGTCGGTGCTTTTTTAAGCTTGGCGTAACTAGATCTTGAGACAAATGGCAGTATTCATCCA
CAATTTTAAAAGAAAAGGGGGGATTGGGGGGTACAGTGCAGGGGAAAGAATAGTAGACATAATAGCAACA
GACATACAAACTAAAGAATTACAAAAACAAATTACAAAAATTCAAAATTTTCGGGTTTATTACAGGGACA
GCAGAGATCCACTTTGGCGCCGGCTCGAGGGGGCCCGGGTGCAAAGATGGATAAAGTTTTAAACAGAGAG
GAATCTTTGCAGCTAATGGACCTTCTAGGTCTTGAAAGGAGTGGGAATTGGCTCCGGTGCCCGTCAGTGG
GCAGAGCGCA
